>Addgene plasmid #183233 | pLV-rtTA-zeo | addgene full sequence | sequence record 361988 | Addgene NGS Result
CGATATCAAGCTTATCGGTAATCAACCTCTGGATTACAAAATTTGTGAAAGATTGACTGGTATTCTTAAC
TATGTTGCTCCTTTTACGCTATGTGGATACGCTGCTTTAATGCCTTTGTATCATGCTATTGCTTCCCGTA
TGGCTTTCATTTTCTCCTCCTTGTATAAATCCTGGTTGCTGTCTCTTTATGAGGAGTTGTGGCCCGTTGT
CAGGCAACGTGGCGTGGTGTGCACTGTGTTTGCTGACGCAACCCCCACTGGTTGGGGCATTGCCACCACC
TGTCAGCTCCTTTCCGGGACTTTCGCTTTCCCCCTCCCTATTGCCACGGCGGAACTCATCGCCGCCTGCC
TTGCCCGCTGCTGGACAGGGGCTCGGCTGTTGGGCACTGACAATTCCGTGGTGTTGTCGGGGAAATCATC
GTCCTTTCCTTGGCTGCTCGCCTGTGTTGCCACCTGGATTCTGCGCGGGACGTCCTTCTGCTACGTCCCT
TCGGCCCTCAATCCAGCGGACCTTCCTTCCCGCGGCCTGCTGCCGGCTCTGCGGCCTCTTCCGCGTCTTC
GCCTTCGCCCTCAGACGAGTCGGATCTCCCTTTGGGCCGCCTCCCCGCATCGATACCGTCGACCTCGAGA
CCTAGAAAAACATGGAGCAATCACAAGTAGCAATACAGCAGCTACCAATGCTGATTGTGCCTGGCTAGAA
GCACAAGAGGAGGAGGAGGTGGGTTTTCCAGTCACACCTCAGGTACCTTTAAGACCAATGACTTACAAGG
CAGCTGTAGATCTTAGCCACTTTTTAAAAGAAAAGGGGGGACTGGAAGGGCTAATTCACTCCCAACGAAG
ACAAGATATCCTTGATCTGTGGATCTACCACACACAAGGCTACTTCCCTGATTGGCAGAACTACACACCA
GGGCCAGGGATCAGATATCCACTGACCTTTGGATGGTGCTACAAGCTAGTACCAGTTGAGCAAGAGAAGG
TAGAAGAAGCCAATGAAGGAGAGAACACCCGCTTGTTACACCCTGTGAGCCTGCATGGGATGGATGACCC
GGAGAGAGAAGTATTAGAGTGGAGGTTTGACAGCCGCCTAGCATTTCATCACATGGCCCGAGAGCTGCAT
CCGGACTGTACTGGGTCTCTCTGGTTAGACCAGATCTGAGCCTGGGAGCTCTCTGGCTAACTAGGGAACC
CACTGCTTAAGCCTCAATAAAGCTTGCCTTGAGTGCTTCAAGTAGTGTGTGCCCGTCTGTTGTGTGACTC
TGGTAACTAGAGATCCCTCAGACCCTTTTAGTCAGTGTGGAAAATCTCTAGCAGGGCCCGTTTAAACCCG
CTGATCAGCCTCGACTGTGCCTTCTAGTTGCCAGCCATCTGTTGTTTGCCCCTCCCCCGTGCCTTCCTTG
ACCCTGGAAGGTGCCACTCCCACTGTCCTTTCCTAATAAAATGAGGAAATTGCATCGCATTGTCTGAGTA
GGTGTCATTCTATTCTGGGGGGTGGGGTGGGGCAGGACAGCAAGGGGGAGGATTGGGAAGACAATAGCAG
GCATGCTGGGGATGCGGTGGGCTCTATGGCTTCTGAGGCGGAAAGAACCAGCTGGGGCTCTAGGGGGTAT
CCCC
[124 nt withheld, positions 1615-1738]
C
[91 nt withheld, positions 1740-1830]
A
[49 nt withheld, positions 1832-1880]
CCTTTGACGTTGGAGTCCACGTTCTTT
[37 nt withheld, positions 1908-1944]
ACCCTATCTCGGTCTATTCTTTTGATTTATAAGGGATTTTGCCGATTTCGGCCTATTGGTTAAAAAATGA
GCTGATTTAACAAAAATTTAACGCGAATTAATTCTGTGGAATGTGTGTCAGTTAGGGTGTGGAAAGTCCC
CAGGCTCCCCAGCAGGCAGAAGTATGCAAAGCATGCATCTCAATTAGTCAGCAACCAGGTGTGGAAAGTC
CCCAGGCTCCCCAGCAGGCAGAAGTATGCAAAGCATGCATCTCAATTAGTCAGCAACCATAGTCCCGCCC
CTAACTCCGCCCATCCCGCCCCTAACTCCGCCCAGTTCCGCCCATTCTCCGCCCCATGGCTGACTAATTT
TTTTTATTTATGCAGAGGCCGAGGCCGCCTCTGCCTCTGAGCTATTCCAGAAGTAGTGAGGAGGCTTTTT
TGGAGGCCTAGGCTTTTGCAAAAAGCTCCCGGGAGCTTGTATATCCATTTTCGGATCTGATCAGCACGTG
TTGACAATTAATCATCGGCATAGTATATCGGCATAGTATAATACGACAAGGTGAGGAACTAAACCATGGC
CAAGTTGACCAGTGCCGTTCCGGTGCTCACCGCGCGCGACGTCGCCGGAGCGGTCGAGTTCTGGACCGAC
CGGCTCGGGTTCTCCCGGGACTTCGTGGAGGACGACTTCGCCGGTGTGGTCCGGGACGACGTGACCCTGT
TCATCAGCGCGGTCCAGGACCAGGTGGTGCCGGACAACACCCTGGCCTGGGTGTGGGTGCGCGGCCTGGA
CGAGCTGTACGCCGAGTGGTCGGAGGTCGTGTCCACGAACTTCCGGGACGCCTCCGGGCCGGCCATGACC
GAGATCGGCGAGCAGCCGTGGGGGCGGGAGTTCGCCCTGCGCGACCCGGCCGGCAACTGCGTGCACTTCG
TGGCCGAGGAGCAGGACTGACACGTGCTACGAGATTTCGATTCCACCGCCGCCTTCTATGAAAGGTTGGG
CTTCGGAATCGTTTTCCGGGACGCCGGCTGGATGATCCTCCAGCGCGGGGATCTCATGCTGGAGTTCTTC
GCCCACCCCAACTTGTTTATTGCAGCTTATAATGGTTACAAATAAAGCAATAGCATCACAAATTTCACAA
ATAAAGCATTTTTTTCACTGCATTCTAGTTGTGGTTTGTCCAAACTCATCAATGTATCTTATCATGTCTG
TATACCGTCGACCTCTAGCTAGAGCTTGGCGTAATCATGGTCATAGCTGTTTCCTGTGTGAAATTGTTAT
CCGCTCACAATTCCACACAACATACGAGCCGGAAGCATAAAGTGTAAAGCCTGGGGTGCCTAATGAGTGA
GCTAACTCACATTAATTGCGTTGCGCTCACTGCCCGCTTTCCAGTCGGGAAACCTGTCGTGCCAGCTGCA
TTAATGAATCGGCCAACGCGCGGGGAGAGGCGGTTTGCGTATTGGGCGCTCTTCCGCTTCCTCGCTCACT
GACTCGCTGCGCTCGGTCGTTCGGCTGCGGCGAGCGGTATCAGCTCACTCAAAGGCGGTAATACGGTTAT
CCACAGAATCAGGGGATAACGCAGGAAAGAACATGTGAGCAAAAGGCCAGCAAAAGGCCAGGAACCGTAA
AAAGGCCGCGTTGCTGGCGTTTTTCCATAGGCTCCGCCCCCCTGACGAGCATCACAAAAATCGACGCTCA
AGTCAGAGGTGGCGAAACCCGACAGGACTATAAAGATACCAGGCGTTTCCCCCTGGAAGCTCCCTCGTGC
GCTCTCCTGTTCCGACCCTGCCGCTTACCGGATACCTGTCCGCCTTTCTCCCTTCGGGAAGCGTGGCGCT
TTCTCATAGCTCACGCTGTAGGTATCTCAGTTCGGTGTAGGTCGTTCGCTCCAAGCTGGGCTGTGTGCAC
GAACCCCCCGTTCAGCCCGACCGCTGCGCCTTATCCGGTAACTATCGTCTTGAGTCCAACCCGGTAAGAC
ACGACTTATCGCCACTGGCAGCAGCCACTGGTAACAGGATTAGCAGAGCGAGGTATGTAGGCGGTGCTAC
AGAGTTCTTGAAGTGGTGGCCTAACTACGGCTACACTAGAAGAACAGTATTTGGTATCTGCGCTCTGCTG
AAGCCAGTTACCTTCGGAAAAAGAGTTGGTAGCTCTTGATCCGGCAAACAAACCACCGCTGGTAGCGGTG
GTTTTTTTGTTTGCAAGCAGCAGATTACGCGCAGAAAAAAAGGATCTCAAGAAGATCCTTTGATCTTTTC
TACGGGGTCTGACGCTCAGTGGAACGAAAACTCACGTTAAGGGATTTTGGTCATGAGATTATCAAAAAGG
ATCTTCACCTAGATCCTTTTAAATTAAAAATGAAGTTTTAAATCAATCTAAAGTATATATGAGTAAACTT
GGTCTGACAGTTACCAATGCTTAATCAGTGAGGCACCTATCTCAGCGATCTGTCTATTTCGTTCATCCAT
AGTTGCCTGACTCCCCGTCGTGTAGATAACTACGATACGGGAGGGCTTACCATCTGGCCCCAGTGCTGCA
ATGATACCGCGAGACCCACGCTCACCGGCTCCAGATTTATCAGCAATAAACCAGCCAGCCGGAAGGGCCG
AGCGCAGAAGTGGTCCTGCAACTTTATCCGCCTCCATCCAGTCTATTAATTGTTGCCGGGAAGCTAGAGT
AAGTAGTTCGCCAGTTAATAGTTTGCGCAACGTTGTTGCCATTGCTACAGGCATCGTGGTGTCACGCTCG
TCGTTTGGTATGGCTTCATTCAGCTCCGGTTCCCAACGATCAAGGCGAGTTACATGATCCCCCATGTTGT
GCAAAAAAGCGGTTAGCTCCTTCGGTCCTCCGATCGTTGTCAGAAGTAAGTTGGCCGCAGTGTTATCACT
CATGGTTATGGCAGCACTGCATAATTCTCTTACTGTCATGCCATCCGTAAGATGCTTTTCTGTGACTGGT
GAGTACTCAACCAAGTCATTCTGAGAATAGTGTATGCGGCGACCGAGTTGCTCTTGCCCGGCGTCAATAC
GGGATAATACCGCGCCACATAGCAGAACTTTAAAAGTGCTCATCATTGGAAAACGTTCTTCGGGGCGAAA
ACTCTCAAGGATCTTACCGCTGTTGAGATCCAGTTCGATGTAACCCACTCGTGCACCCAACTGATCTTCA
GCATCTTTTACTTTCACCAGCGTTTCTGGGTGAGCAAAAACAGGAAGGCAAAATGCCGCAAAAAAGGGAA
TAAGGGCGACACGGAAATGTTGAATACTCATACTCTTCCTTTTTCAATATTATTGAAGCATTTATCAGGG
TTATTGTCTCATGAGCGGATACATATTTGAATGTATTTAGAAAAATAAACAAATAGGGGTTCCGCGCACA
TTTCCCCGAAAAGTGCCACCTGACGTCGACGGATCGGGAGATCTCCCGATCCCCTATGGTGCACTCTCAG
TACAATCTGCTCTGATGCCGCATAGTTAAGCCAGTATCTGCTCCCTGCTTGTGTGTTGGAGGTCGCTGAG
TAGTGCGCGAGCAAAATTTAAGCTACAACAAGGCAAGGCTTGACCGACAATTGCATGAAGAATCTGCTTA
GGGTTAGGCGTTTTGCGCTGCTTCGCGATGTACGGGCCAGATATACGCGTTGACATTGATTATTGACTAG
TTATTAATAGTAATCAATTACGGGGTCATTAGTTCATAGCCCATATATGGAGTTCCGCGTTACATAACTT
ACGGTAAATGGCCCGCCTGGCTGACCGCCCAACGACCCCCGCCCATTGACGTCAATAATGACGTATGTTC
CCATAGTAACGCCAATAGGGACTTTCCATTGACGTCAATGGGTGGAGTATTTACGGTAAACTGCCCACTT
GGCAGTACATCAAGTGTATCATATGCCAAGTACGCCCCCTATTGACGTCAATGACGGTAAATGGCCCGCC
TGGCATTATGCCCAGTACATGACCTTATGGGACTTTCCTACTTGGCAGTACATCTACGTATTAGTCATCG
CTATTACCATGGTGATGCGGTTTTGGCAGTACATCAATGGGCGTGGATAGCGGTTTGACTCACGGGGATT
TCCAAGTCTCCACCCCATTGACGTCAATGGGAGTTTGTTTTGGCACCAAAATCAACGGGACTTTCCAAAA
TGTCGTAACAACTCCGCCCCATTGACGCAAATGGGCGGTAGGCGTGTACGGTGGGAGGTCTATATAAGCA
GCGCGTTTTGCCTGTACTGGGTCTCTCTGGTTAGACCAGATCTGAGCCTGGGAGCTCTCTGGCTAACTAG
GGAACCCACTGCTTAAGCCTCAATAAAGCTTGCCTTGAGTGCTTCAAGTAGTGTGTGCCCGTCTGTTGTG
TGACTCTGGTAACTAGAGATCCCTCAGACCCTTTTAGTCAGTGTGGAAAATCTCTAGCAGTGGCGCCCGA
ACAGGGACTTGAAAGCGAAAGGGAAACCAGAGGAGCTCTCTCGACGCAGGACTCGGCTTGCTGAAGCGCG
CACGGCAAGAGGCGAGGGGCGGCGACTGGTGAGTACGCCAAAAATTTTGACTAGCGGAGGCTAGAAGGAG
AGAGATGGGTGCGAGAGCGTCAGTATTAAGCGGGGGAGAATTAGATCGCGATGGGAAAAAATTCGGTTAA
GGCCAGGGGGAAAGAAAAAATATAAATTAAAACATATAGTATGGGCAAGCAGGGAGCTAGAACGATTCGC
AGTTAATCCTGGCCTGTTAGAAACATCAGAAGGCTGTAGACAAATACTGGGACAGCTACAACCATCCCTT
CAGACAGGATCAGAAGAACTTAGATCATTATATAATACAGTAGCAACCCTCTATTGTGTGCATCAAAGGA
TAGAGATAAAAGACACCAAGGAAGCTTTAGACAAGATAGAGGAAGAGCAAAACAAAAGTAAGACCACCGC
ACAGCAAGCGGCCGCTGATCTTCAGACCTGGAGGAGGAGATATGAGGGACAATTGGAGAAGTGAATTATA
TAAATATAAAGTAGTAAAAATTGAACCATTAGGAGTAGCACCCACCAAGGCAAAGAGAAGAGTGGTGCAG
AGAGAAAAAAGAGCAGTGGGAATAGGAGCTTTGTTCCTTGGGTTCTTGGGAGCAGCAGGAAGCACTATGG
GCGCAGCGTCAATGACGCTGACGGTACAGGCCAGACAATTATTGTCTGGTATAGTGCAGCAGCAGAACAA
TTTGCTGAGGGCTATTGAGGCGCAACAGCATCTGTTGCAACTCACAGTCTGGGGCATCAAGCAGCTCCAG
GCAAGAATCCTGGCTGTGGAAAGATACCTAAAGGATCAACAGCTCCTGGGGATTTGGGGTTGCTCTGGAA
AACTCATTTGCACCACTGCTGTGCCTTGGAATGCTAGTTGGAGTAATAAATCTCTGGAACAGATTTGGAA
TCACACGACCTGGATGGAGTGGGACAGAGAAATTAACAATTACACAAGCTTAATACACTCCTTAATTGAA
GAATCGCAAAACCAGCAAGAAAAGAATGAACAAGAATTATTGGAATTAGATAAATGGGCAAGTTTGTGGA
ATTGGTTTAACATAACAAATTGGCTGTGGTATATAAAATTATTCATAATGATAGTAGGAGGCTTGGTAGG
TTTAAGAATAGTTTTTGCTGTACTTTCTATAGTGAATAGAGTTAGGCAGGGATATTCACCATTATCGTTT
CAGACCCACCTCCCAACCCCGAGGGGACCCGACAGGCCCGAAGGAATAGAAGAAGAAGGTGGAGAGAGAG
ACAGAGACAGATCCATTCGATTAGTGAACGGATCGGCACTGCGTGCGCCAATTCTGCAGACAAATGGCAG
TATTCATCCACAATTTTAAAAGAAAAGGGGGGATTGGGGGGTACAGTGCAGGGGAAAGAATAGTAGACAT
AATAGCAACAGACATACAAACTAAAGAATTACAAAAACAAATTACAAAAATTCAAAATTTTCGGGTTTAT
TACAGGGACAGCAGAGATCCAGTTTGGTTAATTAGAAGGCAGTCTGGAGTAACCCACCCAAGATCTGGCC
TCCGCGCCGGGTTTTGGCGCCTCCCGCGGGCGCCCCCCTCCTCACGGCGAGCGCTGCCACGTCAGACGAA
GGGCGCAGCGAGCGTCCTGATCCTTCCGCCCGGACGCTCAGGACAGCGGCCCGCTGCTCATAAGACTCGG
CCTTAGAACCCCAGTATCAGCAGAAGGACATTTTAGGACGGGACTTGGGTGACTCTAGGGCACTGGTTTT
CTTTCCAGAGAGCGGAACAGGCGAGGAAAAGTAGTCCCTTCTCGGCGATTCTGCGGAGGGATCTCCGTGG
GGCGGTGAACGCCGATGATTATATAAGGACGCGCCGGGTGTGGCACAGCTAGTTCCGTCGCAGCCGGGAT
TTGGGTCGCGGTTCTTGTTTGTGGATCGCTGTGATCGTCACTTGGTGAGTAGCGGGCTGCTGGGCTGGCC
GGGGCTTTCGTGGCCGCCGGGCCGCTCGGTGGGACGGAAGCGTGTGGAGAGACCGCCAAGGGCTGTAGTC
TGGGTCCGCGAGCAAGGTTGCCCTGAACTGGGGGTTGGGGGGAGCGCAGCAAAATGGCGGCTGTTCCCGA
GTCTTGAATGGAAGACGCTTGTGAGGCGGGCTGTGAGGTCGTTGAAACAAGGTGGGGGGCATGGTGGGCG
GCAAGAACCCAAGGTCTTGAGGCCTTCGCTAATGCGGGAAAGCTCTTATTCGGGTGAGATGGGCTGGGGC
ACCATCTGGGGACCCTGACGTGAAGTTTGTCACTGACTGGAGAACTCGGTTTGTCGTCTGTTGCGGGGGC
GGCAGTTATGGCGGTGCCGTTGGGCAGTGCACCCGTACCTTTGGGAGCGCGCGCCCTCGTCGTGTCGTGA
CGTCACCCGTTCTGTTGGCTTATAATGCAGGGTGGGGCCACCTGCCGGTAGGTGTGCGGTAGGCTTTTCT
CCGTCGCAGGACGCAGGGTTCGGGCCTAGGGTAGGCTCTCCTGAATCGACAGGCGCCGGACCTCTGGTGA
GGGGAGGGATAAGTGAGGCGTCAGTTTCTTTGGTCGGTTTTATGTACCTATCTTCTTAAGTAGCTGAAGC
TCCGGTTTTGAACTATGCGCTCGGGGTTGGCGAGTGTGTTTTGTGAAGTTTTTTAGGCACCTTTTGAAAT
GTAATCATTTGGGTCAATATGTAATTTTCAGTGTTAGACTAGTAAATTGTCCGCTAAATTCTGGCCGTTT
TTGGCTTTTTTGTTAGACGAAGCTTGGTACCGAGCTCGGATCTCCACCCCGTACCGGTCCTGCAGTCGAA
TTCACCATGTCTAGACTGGACAAGAGCAAAGTCATAAACGGAGCTCTGGAATTACTCAATGGTGTCGGTA
TCGAAGGCCTGACGACAAGGAAACTCGCTCAAAAGCTGGGAGTTGAGCAGCCTACCCTGTACTGGCACGT
GAAGAACAAGCGGGCCCTGCTCGATGCCCTGCCAATCGAGATGCTGGACAGGCATCATACCCACTTCTGC
CCCCTGGAAGGCGAGTCATGGCAAGACTTTCTGCGGAACAACGCCAAGTCATACCGCTGTGCTCTCCTCT
CACATCGCGACGGGGCTAAAGTGCATCTCGGCACCCGCCCAACAGAGAAACAGTACGAAACCCTGGAAAA
TCAGCTCGCGTTCCTGTGTCAGCAAGGCTTCTCCCTGGAGAACGCACTGTACGCTCTGTCCGCCGTGGGC
CACTTTACACTGGGCTGCGTATTGGAGGAACAGGAGCATCAAGTAGCAAAAGAGGAAAGAGAGACACCTA
CCACCGATTCTATGCCCCCACTTCTGAGACAAGCAATTGAGCTGTTCGACCGGCAGGGAGCCGAACCTGC
CTTCCTTTTCGGCCTGGAACTAATCATATGTGGCCTGGAGAAACAGCTAAAGTGCGAAAGCGGCGGGCCG
ACCGACGCCCTTGACGATTTTGACTTAGACATGCTCCCAGCCGATGCCCTTGACGACTTTGACCTTGATA
TGCTGCCTGCTGACGCTCTTGACGATTTTGACCTTGACATGCTCCCCGGGGCAACAAACTTCTCTCTGCT
GAAACAAGCCGGAGATGTCGAAGAGAATCCTGGACCGGCCAAGTTGACCAGTGCCGTTCCGGTGCTCACC
GCGCGCGACGTCGCCGGAGCGGTCGAGTTCTGGACCGACCGGCTCGGGTTCTCCCGGGACTTCGTGGAGG
ACGACTTCGCCGGTGTGGTCCGGGACGACGTGACCCTGTTCATCAGCGCGGTCCAGGACCAGGTGGTGCC
GGACAACACCCTGGCCTGGGTGTGGGTGCGCGGCCTGGACGAGCTGTACGCCGAGTGGTCGGAGGTCGTG
TCCACGAACTTCCGGGACGCCTCCGGGCCGGCCATGACCGAGATCGGCGAGCAGCCGTGGGGGCGGGAGT
TCGCCCTGCGCGACCCGGCCGGCAACTGCGTGCACTTCGTGGCCGAGGAGCAGGACTGAGAATT
Features (pLannotate 1.2.2; 32 found; start..end, strand, type, name):
     20..608     +  misc_feature   WPRE: woodchuck hepatitis virus posttranscriptional regulatory element
    545..1126    +  CDS            nef (fragment): NEF_HV1H2 - Experimental evidence at protein level: Swiss-Prot protein existence level 1. Extracellular Nef protein targets CD4(+) T-lymphocytes for apoptosis by interacting with CXCR4 surface receptors. From Human immunodeficiency virus type 1 group M subtype B (isolate HXB2) (HIV-1).
   1133..1313    +  LTR            5' LTR (truncated): truncated 5' long terminal repeat (LTR) from HIV-1
   1345..1569    +  polyA_signal   bGH poly(A) signal: bovine growth hormone polyadenylation signal
   1573..1594    +  promoter       SV40 promoter (fragment): SV40 enhancer and early promoter
   1615..2043    +  rep_origin     f1 ori (sequence partly withheld): f1 bacteriophage origin of replication; arrow indicates direction of (+) strand synthesis
   2057..2386    +  promoter       SV40 promoter: SV40 enhancer and early promoter
   2434..2481    +  promoter       EM7 promoter: synthetic bacterial promoter&nbsp
   2500..2874    +  CDS            BleoR: antibiotic-binding protein; Sh ble from Streptoalloteichus hindustanus; confers resistance to bleomycin, phleomycin, and Zeocin™
   2884..3009    +  CDS            ble (fragment): BLE_KLEPN - Experimental evidence at protein level: Swiss-Prot protein existence level 1. Binding protein with a strong affinity to the bleomycin family of antibiotics. Binds to CL990; an antimitotic-antibiotic compound. From Klebsiella pneumoniae.
   3004..3125    +  polyA_signal   SV40 poly(A) signal: SV40 polyadenylation signal
   3198..3214    -  protein_bind   lac operator: The lac repressor binds to the lac operator to inhibit transcription in E. coli. This inhibition can be relieved by adding lactose or isopropyl-β-D-thiogalactopyranoside (IPTG). lac repressor encoded by lacI
   3222..3252    -  promoter       lac promoter: promoter for the E. coli lac operon
   3267..3288    -  protein_bind   CAP binding site: CAP binding activates transcription in the presence of cAMP. E. coli catabolite activator protein
   3301..3393    -  CDS            lacI (fragment): lac repressor; lacI; The lac repressor binds to the lac operator to inhibit transcription in E. coli. This inhibition can be relieved by adding lactose or isopropyl-β-D-thiogalactopyranoside (IPTG).
   3576..4164    -  rep_origin     ori: high-copy-number ColE1/pMB1/pBR322/pUC origin of replication
   4335..5195    -  CDS            AmpR: β-lactamase; bla; confers resistance to ampicillin, carbenicillin, and related antibiotics
   5196..5300    -  promoter       AmpR promoter: bla
   5359..5411    -  misc_feature   bom (fragment): basis of mobility region from pBR322
   5566..5945    +  enhancer       CMV enhancer: human cytomegalovirus immediate early enhancer
   5946..6145    +  promoter       CMV promoter: human cytomegalovirus (CMV) immediate early promoter
   6163..6343    +  LTR            5' LTR (truncated): truncated 5' long terminal repeat (LTR) from HIV-1
   6390..6515    +  misc_feature   HIV-1 Ψ: packaging signal of human immunodeficiency virus type 1
   6499..6862    +  CDS            HIV-1 gag (fragment): gag protein from human immunodeficiency virus 1; gag
   7008..7241    +  misc_feature   RRE: The Rev response element (RRE) of HIV-1 allows for Rev-dependent mRNA export from the nucleus to the cytoplasm.
   7618..7718    +  CDS            Rev (fragment): human immunodeficiency virus 1 (HIV-1) Rev protein; rev; enhances nuclear export of unspliced and incompletely spliced viral mRNAs
   7768..7885    +  misc_feature   cPPT/CTS: central polypurine tract and central termination sequence of HIV-1
   7961..9172    +  promoter       UbC promoter: human ubiquitin C promoter
   9231..9928    +  CDS            rtTA3 (fragment): reverse tetracycline transactivator 3 activates expression from Tet-responsive promoters in the presence of doxycycline
   9858..9968    +  CDS            VP48: 3 tandem repeats of the minimal activation domain of herpes simplex virus VP16 (Cheng et al., 2013)
  10031..10403   +  CDS            BleoR (fragment): antibiotic-binding protein; Sh ble from Streptoalloteichus hindustanus; confers resistance to bleomycin, phleomycin, and Zeocin™
  10404..17      +  misc_feature   MCS (fragment) (across the origin): pBluescript multiple cloning site
