[The description below was written by a language model from this plasmid's Addgene catalogue record and pLannotate feature annotations shown in this document.]
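Description:
pLV-rtTA-zeo is a third-generation HIV-1-based lentiviral transfer plasmid of about 10.4 kb, built to deliver the reverse tetracycline transactivator (rtTA) stably into mammalian cells. In bacteria it replicates from a high-copy ColE1/pUC-type origin and is selected with ampicillin through the β-lactamase gene; an f1 origin is also present. The viral genome is transcribed in packaging cells from a CMV enhancer/promoter fused to a truncated 5' LTR. This is followed by the Ψ packaging signal with a partial gag sequence, the Rev response element for Rev-dependent nuclear export, and the cPPT/CTS, which aids nuclear import of the reverse-transcribed genome. A WPRE downstream of the cargo enhances transcript expression. A second truncated LTR element closes the provirus and is followed by a bGH polyadenylation signal.

The payload is a synthetic rtTA-T2A-Zeo cassette driven by the human ubiquitin C (UbC) promoter. The annotation identifies the transactivator as an rtTA3-type protein carrying tandem minimal VP16 activation domains. The T2A self-cleaving peptide links it to the Sh ble gene, so a single transcript yields both the transactivator and Zeocin resistance, and transduced cells can be selected with Zeocin. According to the record, the UBC-rtTA portion was amplified from a doxycycline-inducible dCas9-KRAB lentiviral plasmid and assembled by Gibson cloning. The backbone outside the LTRs also contains a separate SV40/EM7-driven BleoR cassette with an SV40 poly(A) signal, which would not be packaged into virus.

The construct supplies the activator half of a Tet-On system: cells expressing rtTA switch on TRE-controlled transgenes when doxycycline is added. The record does not specify a particular responder construct.
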