Addgene plasmid #183233: pLV-rtTA-zeo
Purpose: Lentiviral vector expressing the rtTa gene
Depositing lab: Jorge Ferrer. Depositing organization: Imperial College London. Publication: The HASTER lncRNA promoter is a cis-acting transcriptional stabilizer of HNF1A. Beucher A, Miguel-Escalada I, Balboa D, De Vas MG, Maestro MA, Garcia-Hurtado J, Bernal A, Gonzalez-Franco R, Vargiu P, Heyn H, Ravassard P, Ortega S, Ferrer J. Nat Cell Biol. 2022 Oct 6. pii: 10.1038/s41556-022-00996-8. doi: 10.1038/s41556-022-00996-8. PubMed 36202974.
Backbone
  Vector backbone: 3rd generation lentiviral vector
  Backbone manufacturer: Feng Zhang
  Vector type: Lentiviral
  Selectable markers: Zeocin
Growth in bacteria
  Bacterial resistance: Ampicillin, 100 μg/mL
  Growth temperature: 37°C
  Growth strain: NEB Stable
  Copy number: High Copy
Gene/Insert
  Gene/Insert name: rtTA-T2A-Zeo
  Species: Synthetic
  Promoter: UBC
  Cloning method: Gibson Cloning
  Sequencing primers: 5′ aggcagggatattcaccatt
Resource information
  A portion of this plasmid was derived from a plasmid made by: The UBC-rtTA were amplified from the pHAGE-TRE-dCas9-KRAB (Addgene #50917)
Terms and licenses: Academic/Nonprofit Terms; Industry Terms: Not Available to Industry
How to cite: pLV-rtTA-zeo was a gift from Jorge Ferrer (Addgene plasmid # 183233 ; http://n2t.net/addgene:183233 ; RRID:Addgene_183233)
